Addgene plasmid #240041: pBIG2AB-eIF3klefhdm
Purpose: Human eIF3k, eIF3l, eIF3e, eIF3f, eIF3h, eIF3d and eIF3m expression in insect cells for purification
Depositing lab: Venki Ramakrishnan. Depositing organization: MRC Laboratory of Molecular Biology. Publication: Purification and characterization of recombinant human translation initiation factor eIF3. Diaz-Lopez I, Gordiyenko Y, Zuber PK, Li X, Ramakrishnan V. Protein Sci. 2026 Jan;35(1):e70388. doi: 10.1002/pro.70388. PubMed 41432235.
Backbone
  Vector backbone: pBIG2x
  Vector type: Insect Expression
Growth in bacteria
  Bacterial resistance: Chloramphenicol and Gentamicin, 25 & 10 μg/mL
  Growth temperature: 37°C
  Growth strain: EPI300
  Copy number: Unknown
Gene/Insert
  Gene/Insert name: eIF3k, l, e, f, h, d, m
  Species: H. sapiens (human)
  Mutation: WT
  Promoter: Polyhedrin
  Tag / fusion protein: eIF3d: HA (C terminal on insert)
  Cloning method: Gibson Cloning
Terms and licenses: Academic/Nonprofit Terms; Industry Terms: Not Available to Industry
How to cite: pBIG2AB-eIF3klefhdm was a gift from Venki Ramakrishnan (Addgene plasmid # 240041 ; http://n2t.net/addgene:240041 ; RRID:Addgene_240041)
