[The description below was written by a language model from this plasmid's Addgene catalogue record and pLannotate feature annotations shown in this document.]
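Description:
pBIG2AB-eIF3klefhdm is a multigene baculovirus transfer plasmid built on the pBIG2x backbone for co-expressing seven wild-type human eIF3 subunits (eIF3k, l, e, f, h, d and m) in insect cells, so that they can be purified together. The 16.5 kb sequence record shows seven tandem expression cassettes, all in the same orientation. Each consists of a polyhedrin promoter from Autographa californica nucleopolyhedrovirus, one eIF3 open reading frame and an SV40 polyadenylation signal. The polyhedrin promoter drives very strong, very late expression during baculovirus infection. According to the catalogue entry, eIF3d carries a C-terminal HA tag; the tag is not annotated separately, and no tags are recorded for the other subunits. The short "SET1" and "large T antigen" fragments that recur beside each terminator are most likely automated annotation hits within the repeated cassette and SV40 terminator sequences rather than functional coding parts. Two HSV TK poly(A) signals also appear, apparently at the boundaries between groups of cassettes. The record lists Gibson cloning as the assembly method.

The annotated bacterial elements are a high-copy ColE1/pUC-type origin and a chloramphenicol acetyltransferase gene with its own promoter, lying between the Tn7R and Tn7L ends and so outside the transposable segment. The gentamicin resistance gene, driven by the Pc promoter, sits on the cargo side with the cassettes, matching the dual chloramphenicol and gentamicin selection recorded. The Tn7 ends allow the gentamicin marker and the eIF3 cassettes to be transposed into a bacmid to generate recombinant baculovirus. A loxP site is also present, which offers a route for Cre-mediated fusion with other plasmids. The remaining eIF3 subunits are not encoded here, so reconstituting the whole complex would need additional constructs.
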