Features (pLannotate 1.2.2; 45 found; start..end, strand, type, name):
    493..584     -  promoter       polyhedrin promoter: polh from Autographa californica; promoter for the baculovirus polyhedrin gene
    662..711     -  CDS            SET1 (fragment): solubility-enhancement tag derived from T7 phage gene 10B
    740..874     -  polyA_signal   SV40 poly(A) signal: SV40 polyadenylation signal
    897..980     -  CDS            large T antigen (fragment): large T antigen from SV40 (simian virus 40)
   1034..2089    -  CDS            EIF3H: EIF3H_HUMAN - Also known as EIF3S3 From Homo sapiens (Human).
   2143..2234    -  promoter       polyhedrin promoter: polh from Autographa californica; promoter for the baculovirus polyhedrin gene
   2329..2377    -  polyA_signal   HSV TK poly(A) signal: herpes simplex virus thymidine kinase polyadenylation signal (Cole and Stacy, 1985)
   2657..2706    -  CDS            SET1 (fragment): solubility-enhancement tag derived from T7 phage gene 10B
   2735..2869    -  polyA_signal   SV40 poly(A) signal: SV40 polyadenylation signal
   2892..2975    -  CDS            large T antigen (fragment): large T antigen from SV40 (simian virus 40)
   3029..4099    -  CDS            EIF3F: EIF3F_HUMAN - Also known as EIF3S5 From Homo sapiens (Human).
   4153..4244    -  promoter       polyhedrin promoter: polh from Autographa californica; promoter for the baculovirus polyhedrin gene
   4322..4371    -  CDS            SET1 (fragment): solubility-enhancement tag derived from T7 phage gene 10B
   4400..4534    -  polyA_signal   SV40 poly(A) signal: SV40 polyadenylation signal
   4557..4640    -  CDS            large T antigen (fragment): large T antigen from SV40 (simian virus 40)
   4694..6028    -  CDS            EIF3E: EIF3E_HUMAN - Also known as EIF3S6 From Homo sapiens (Human).
   6082..6173    -  promoter       polyhedrin promoter: polh from Autographa californica; promoter for the baculovirus polyhedrin gene
   6251..6300    -  CDS            SET1 (fragment): solubility-enhancement tag derived from T7 phage gene 10B
   6329..6463    -  polyA_signal   SV40 poly(A) signal: SV40 polyadenylation signal
   6486..6569    -  CDS            large T antigen (fragment): large T antigen from SV40 (simian virus 40)
   6623..8314    -  CDS            EIF3L: EIF3L_HUMAN - Also known as EIF3EIP From Homo sapiens (Human).
   8368..8459    -  promoter       polyhedrin promoter: polh from Autographa californica; promoter for the baculovirus polyhedrin gene
   8537..8586    -  CDS            SET1 (fragment): solubility-enhancement tag derived from T7 phage gene 10B
   8615..8749    -  polyA_signal   SV40 poly(A) signal: SV40 polyadenylation signal
   8772..8855    -  CDS            large T antigen (fragment): large T antigen from SV40 (simian virus 40)
   8909..9562    -  CDS            EIF3K: EIF3K_HUMAN - Also known as EIF3S12 From Homo sapiens (Human).
   9616..9707    -  promoter       polyhedrin promoter: polh from Autographa californica; promoter for the baculovirus polyhedrin gene
   9802..9850    -  polyA_signal   HSV TK poly(A) signal: herpes simplex virus thymidine kinase polyadenylation signal (Cole and Stacy, 1985)
   9948..9981    -  protein_bind   loxP: Cre-mediated recombination occurs in the 8-bp core sequence (GCATACAT). Cre recombinase
  10052..10080   +  promoter       Pc promoter: intI1 (promoter lies within the coding sequence); class 1 integron promoter
  10269..10802   +  CDS            GmR: gentamycin acetyltransferase; aacC1; confers resistance to gentamycin
  10869..11092   +  mobile_element Tn7R: mini-Tn7 element (right end of the Tn7 transposon) Tn7
  11227..11815   -  rep_origin     ori: high-copy-number ColE1/pMB1/pBR322/pUC origin of replication
  11925..12027   +  promoter       cat promoter: promoter of the E. coli cat gene encoding chloramphenicol acetyltransferase
  12028..12684   +  CDS            cat: CAT_ECOLX - Experimental evidence at protein level: Swiss-Prot protein existence level 1. This enzyme is an effector of chloramphenicol resistance in bacteria. From Escherichia coli. This protein is used as a marker in many commonly used cloning vectors, such as pACYC184.
  12768..12933   +  mobile_element Tn7L: mini-Tn7 element (left end of the Tn7 transposon) Tn7
  13170..13219   -  CDS            SET1 (fragment): solubility-enhancement tag derived from T7 phage gene 10B
  13248..13382   -  polyA_signal   SV40 poly(A) signal: SV40 polyadenylation signal
  13405..13488   -  CDS            large T antigen (fragment): large T antigen from SV40 (simian virus 40)
  13542..14663   -  CDS            EIF3M: EIF3M_HUMAN - Also known as HFLB5, PCID1. Experimental evidence at protein level: Swiss-Prot protein existence level 1. (Microbial infection) May favor virus entry in case of infection with herpes simplex virus 1 (HSV1) or herpes simplex virus 2 (HSV2). From Homo sapiens (Human).
  14717..14808   -  promoter       polyhedrin promoter: polh from Autographa californica; promoter for the baculovirus polyhedrin gene
  14886..14935   -  CDS            SET1 (fragment): solubility-enhancement tag derived from T7 phage gene 10B
  14964..15098   -  polyA_signal   SV40 poly(A) signal: SV40 polyadenylation signal
  15121..15204   -  CDS            large T antigen (fragment): large T antigen from SV40 (simian virus 40)
  15345..439     -  CDS            EIF3D (across the origin): EIF3D_HUMAN - Also known as EIF3S7 From Homo sapiens (Human).
>Addgene plasmid #240041 | pBIG2AB-eIF3klefhdm | addgene full sequence | sequence record 495359 | Addgene NGS Result
TCACTCCAAACTGTTTCTGGAACTTCTTCTGCAGCCTGATCCTCTCTCTCTCTTTCTGTTTAGCGCTCTT
AGGGAGGATCTGGAGGTTGAATTGCAGCATGTTCCTCCTGTCCTTGTCTCTCCTGAGATTGCGCTGGGCA
AACCTCATCCTGTTGCGTTGGTAAGCGGTCTTCTGTGTCCTGGCAGTATCGACGAGCTGGAAAGAGGATT
CGTCCTCCTCATGAAAGTAAGCGTACTGGCTTCCTCCTCCAAACTGGGAGCTGTACTTGTTGGTGTATCT
CTTGTCTTGGTAGGTGGCTCCAGTCCAATCTGCGACTTTACCGAGCCTATCACCCTTGGAGAATGGTTGG
TAGGGCATGTCTCTAAACTGTTCAGGCACAGCACAAGGACCCCAACCAGAAGGGTTGTCTTGGATCACTG
GAGTCATGAACTTAGCCATGTTGACTCGAGGGATCCGCGCCCGATGGTGGGACGGTATGAATAATCCGGA
ATATTTATAGGTTTTTTTATTACAAAACTGTTACGAAAACAGTAAAATACTTATTTATTTGCGAGATGGT
TATCATTTTAATTATCTCCATGATCTATTAATATTCCGGAGTAGGTCGATTTAAACGTGCAATAGTATCC
AGTTTATTTAAATGGTTATGATAGTTATTGCTCAGCGGTGGCAGCAGCCAACTCAGCTTCCTTTCGGGCT
TTGTTAGCAGCCGGATCTTCTAGGCTCAAGCAGTGATCAGATCCAGACATGATAAGATACATTGATGAGT
TTGGACAAACCACAACTAGAATGCAGTGAAAAAAATGCTTTATTTGTGAAATTTGTGATGCTATTGCTTT
ATTTGTAACCATTATAAGCTGCAATAAACAAGTTAACAACAACAATTGCATTCATTTTATGTTTCAGGTT
CAGGGGGAGGTGTGGGAGGTTTTTTAAAGCAAGTAAAACCTCTACAAATGTGGTATGGCTGATTATGATC
CTCTAGTACTTCTCGACAAGCTTGTCGAGACTGCAGGCTCTAGAGGTACCTTAATTGTTGTATTCTTGGA
GTGCCTGTGCCATGAACAGCTTACCGAGGTTCTGGGCAGTGAACTCCTTGATGTTCTGACAATAGGTATT
GATCTGGCCTGCGATCAGCAGAGAGTCCATTCTAGCAGGTGGCTGAGGTGGCTTGAACAGCTTGGACAGA
TCCTCTTCAGGGAGTGGAGGTTCGCCTCTGCTCTGGCGTTGCATGTTCTCCTGTTGTCTTCTTTGTTGGT
ATTGATGTTTCTGCTGCTGCTGCTTGGAGGTATTCCTCATGTAGGTGTTGTACTTCACGATGTCTTGGCT
CATTTCATCAACCCTGTCCATGAGGAGCTGCAGGTTCTTTCCGAGATGGTTGGAGGAAGCGAGGCTCAGC
AGTTCATGCTTGTCAGCAACAGCAGACTTCTTCTCCAGCTCCCACATCAGGACGTTGATGAGGTGGGAGT
TCTTGATAACGATAGGCACCTCTTCAAACATGTACTCGAATGTAATGTTTGCCTTCTTGAGAGCTTCAGG
GCTGAAGTCCTTCTCTTTGCAGACCTCCATCAGCTTAGGAGTCAGGCGATATGCCTTGAGGGAGAGAGAT
CCCTGAGCAGTCTTGATGGGATCGTAGATCAGCACCACAGATTCCTCAATAGCGTGTTGGTAAGAGAACT
GAGAGTCCAGGAGAGCCCTAGTAACAAAGGAGCCATAGTATGTGGATTGATACCATCCCACATGCAGATG
GTCGATGTTGACATGCCTCAGGCTGCGCATCATCTCCATTTGATACTGGACCTCATCGAAGTCGGCATCA
TCTTCGGTATGCTGAGGGAAAGGGAAACAGTTGGTGATCTCCAGTCTATCCTCGACCACCAGACCCAGGA
GCACACCCTGCACAACTTCAGTACCTTGACCCTCTTCCTGGTAATGCTTGATGATCTTCAGCACCACCAG
ACCGTCGATTTGGACCTGCTTAACAGCGCTGTCACCAGAACCTCCCTTGCCTTTACCTTTACCAGCAGCT
CCAGCTGTGGAAGAGCTGGAAGTAGCAGTAGATCCTGTACCCTCCTTTCTGGAAGCCATGTTGACTCGAG
GGATCCGCGCCCGATGGTGGGACGGTATGAATAATCCGGAATATTTATAGGTTTTTTTATTACAAAACTG
TTACGAAAACAGTAAAATACTTATTTATTTGCGAGATGGTTATCATTTTAATTATCTCCATGATCTATTA
ATATTCCGGAGTAGGTCGATTTAAATCTTTAGACCATAGAGCGTTCACTTGACAGAGTGCCAGCCCTGGG
ACCGAACCCCGCGTTTATGAACAAACGACCCAACACCCGTGCGTTTTATTCTGTCTTTTTATTGCCGTCA
TAGCGCGGGTTCCTTCCGGTATTGTCTCCTTCCGTGTTTCAGTTAGCCTCGATAAAAACCCCGATTGAGA
TATAGTTTTTAATTAACCCGTAGTGGCTATGGCAGGGCTTGCCGCCCCGACGTTGGCTGCGAGCCCTGGG
CCTTCACCCGAACTTGGGGGTTGGGGTGGGGAAAAGGAAGAAACGCGGGCGTATTGGTCCCAATGGGGTC
TCGGTGGGGTATCGACTAACCCCGATTGAGATATAGATTTATTTAAATGGTTATGATAGTTATTGCTCAG
CGGTGGCAGCAGCCAACTCAGCTTCCTTTCGGGCTTTGTTAGCAGCCGGATCTTCTAGGCTCAAGCAGTG
ATCAGATCCAGACATGATAAGATACATTGATGAGTTTGGACAAACCACAACTAGAATGCAGTGAAAAAAA
TGCTTTATTTGTGAAATTTGTGATGCTATTGCTTTATTTGTAACCATTATAAGCTGCAATAAACAAGTTA
ACAACAACAATTGCATTCATTTTATGTTTCAGGTTCAGGGGGAGGTGTGGGAGGTTTTTTAAAGCAAGTA
AAACCTCTACAAATGTGGTATGGCTGATTATGATCCTCTAGTACTTCTCGACAAGCTTGTCGAGACTGCA
GGCTCTAGAGGTACCTTAGAGATTGACCAGCTTCTCGTTCAGTGCGATCTGGGATTGAGTGAGATTGGCG
AGGTAAGTAACCATGAGCAGGTCGTTGATGTTGGAGTTCAGCATGGTTTCGAAGTCGTCTGGAACGATCT
TTGGGACTTGGTTAACCAGGGACATGAGGAAGCGTCCCACAGTGTTATCTGCGGACACCTTACCGGACAG
CACATCCTCGGCATACTGCAGGACGGTAGAGAGTGCGTCCTGGATTCTGGCAGAGGCTCCACCAACTTGC
TGCAGATCAGAGGAGAGTCCGATGACTCTGTTTGGGCTGAAGCAAGTCTTCATGATCAGGTCCACGCCAA
TCCTTTCGGTGTCATAGTAAGCGTACTTCACTGTCAGTGGAGTGAACATCACACCCATTGTCCTGCCTGG
AACTCCCATCAGTGTAGACACGTAGGCCTTGATGCTCATGCGACCGTTCTGCAGGGAGGTGTCCACTGTC
AGGTGGATAGGATTTGGAGCCTCTCTGGAGTAGTATTCATGAATGAGCACGGAGTGCTCAGTGATGTCGT
GTCCAGTGGCGTACCAACCGAGGATCAGTTCATTAGGGCTAACTTTCTTATGCAGTTCGTACATGTTCTT
TGCGAACTCCATGTCCACGGCAACCTCGTCTTCGCTTTCATTGTGTGGCACAGAGAAACAGTTAGTCACC
TCGACAGAATGCTTGTCAACTGTACCGAGGAGAGTACCAATCACCCTAGCAGCACCTTCGTTTCTTCTCT
CGTAGCTATCGACAATGGAAGCCAGGATAACAGGATGCAGGCGAACCACCCTTCCTCCTGGGAAAGGTCC
TGGCAGAGCTGGTCCAGGCAGTGCTGGAGCTGGTGTCTGTGCAGGAGCCTGAGCGGAAGCTGGTGTCTGA
CCTGGTGCAGCAGTTGCAGCAGCAGCAGCAGCAGGGTCGGAAGAGCTTGCAGGTGCAGCAGCAGGGACGG
GAGCTGCAGCAGGAGCAGGAGTAGGAGCTGGAACGCTGGCTGGAGCTGCTGCAGGAACGGGAGTTGGAGT
AGCTGGTGGAGCAGACACAGGAACGGCTGGTGTTGCCATGTTGACTCGAGGGATCCGCGCCCGATGGTGG
GACGGTATGAATAATCCGGAATATTTATAGGTTTTTTTATTACAAAACTGTTACGAAAACAGTAAAATAC
TTATTTATTTGCGAGATGGTTATCATTTTAATTATCTCCATGATCTATTAATATTCCGGAGTAGGTCGAT
TTAAACTAAGCTATGTGAACCGTTTATTTAAATGGTTATGATAGTTATTGCTCAGCGGTGGCAGCAGCCA
ACTCAGCTTCCTTTCGGGCTTTGTTAGCAGCCGGATCTTCTAGGCTCAAGCAGTGATCAGATCCAGACAT
GATAAGATACATTGATGAGTTTGGACAAACCACAACTAGAATGCAGTGAAAAAAATGCTTTATTTGTGAA
ATTTGTGATGCTATTGCTTTATTTGTAACCATTATAAGCTGCAATAAACAAGTTAACAACAACAATTGCA
TTCATTTTATGTTTCAGGTTCAGGGGGAGGTGTGGGAGGTTTTTTAAAGCAAGTAAAACCTCTACAAATG
TGGTATGGCTGATTATGATCCTCTAGTACTTCTCGACAAGCTTGTCGAGACTGCAGGCTCTAGAGGTACC
TTAATAGAAACCGCTATCTTGTGTAGCCCAGTTAGGTGCTTCGGATCTGGAGTTCTGGTTCAGCTTCTTC
TCGATGTTCATGGCGAGCATCTGAGAGCGAAAGCTCAGGGACTTGGTCTTCTCGATAACCTGTTGGTATG
GAGACACGGCATTGTTGCCCATCACCACGTGACCGAGCTTAGAGTCGATCTTAGCGTCGAGCCTAGCGTT
GCGAATCAGATTCACGATCCATCTCTCAGCCTCTTCAGGTGTCATGTTGAGCTTATCAGCCAGCATGTTG
ATGCTAATGCACTGATGAATCCTGCAGAAGGTTTCGAAGATGAAGAGCCTGGCATTCTCGATGAAGTCCT
CCAGGCAGGCAACCAGGAAGAAATCGTTCACGAGAACAGACTCACACTCTCTCAGCTTCTTCTGAGCACC
GTCGAAGTCGAAGTTCACATACAGGCATTCCACAAACTCAGTGATTGGGTCCTTGTATGTATAGGACTCC
TGCTGAATCACCTTGACCAGGTCCTTGAGGACCTGTCTTCTCTTCCTCACGTCCTTGTTGGTAATCACAG
CGGTTGTCAGGTATCTCAGGATGTGTGGGCACATAGTCTGGATGGCGTTCAGGTATTGAGGTTGGTACAG
AAACAGATCAATGATGTTGTCCCTTCCCTTGGGATGGTTGAAGAACACGAACAGGGACCAATGGATGAGC
CAGGTTCTTTGCTGGAGGGACTGCAGTGGAGAAGACACGCTATTGTTGTCAATGGTTTCTTTGAGTCTGG
TGAGGTCCTCCATTGCAGCATCCCAGTTCTGCATCAGGATTTCGGAAGCCAGCTTACCCCACAGAGAAGA
CAGAGCGTTCCTGTCTGTGGCTGGCACCAGCACTCTGAAGAAGTACAGGTATTCTGCAGCTCCAGAGTAG
TTGCCACACTCGTACTGGAACTTAGCGTACCTGTACAGGGTGTCGAGGTACTCCTGCCTGAAGCCGTGTT
TGTCTGCCAGATAGTCAAACAGCATGCGTCCGTCTCTAGTAGACTGCATCTGCCTGGTTGTTTCAGGGTC
TTCAAACATCTTCACGATGGGCTCAGTCTCGGCTTGCAGTTGCTTCAGCTGAGCAACAACTGTAGTCCTC
TTCTCCCTGAGAGCGTGAGGAATGTCGTCGCTGTACAGGTTCTTGTACACATCCATTGCGAAATCGACCA
TGTTGGTGTCGCTCAGCAGATCCAGTTTACCCTGGAGGAGTTCCTTCTCATTGTAGATCTCCTTCACGGA
GAGGAACTCCAGGAGAGGAAACACCAGGTGCCTATCCAGGAAATGAGCAATCCTGGTTGTCAGATCGTAC
TCAGCCATGTTGACTCGAGGGATCCGCGCCCGATGGTGGGACGGTATGAATAATCCGGAATATTTATAGG
TTTTTTTATTACAAAACTGTTACGAAAACAGTAAAATACTTATTTATTTGCGAGATGGTTATCATTTTAA
TTATCTCCATGATCTATTAATATTCCGGAGTAGGTCGATTTAAACATCAGGCATCATTAGGTTTATTTAA
ATGGTTATGATAGTTATTGCTCAGCGGTGGCAGCAGCCAACTCAGCTTCCTTTCGGGCTTTGTTAGCAGC
CGGATCTTCTAGGCTCAAGCAGTGATCAGATCCAGACATGATAAGATACATTGATGAGTTTGGACAAACC
ACAACTAGAATGCAGTGAAAAAAATGCTTTATTTGTGAAATTTGTGATGCTATTGCTTTATTTGTAACCA
TTATAAGCTGCAATAAACAAGTTAACAACAACAATTGCATTCATTTTATGTTTCAGGTTCAGGGGGAGGT
GTGGGAGGTTTTTTAAAGCAAGTAAAACCTCTACAAATGTGGTATGGCTGATTATGATCCTCTAGTACTT
CTCGACAAGCTTGTCGAGACTGCAGGCTCTAGAGGTACCTTATGGTCTTTGTCCCATCTTCTTGAGTGTG
CGGTTCAGCTCTTCAAACTTGTGAATCTGCCTGATGAAGAAGTCTCCGTACCTCCTGGCCACCTTTGTAT
CAGCGATGTGGATCATGTCCTTGTCGATGTAGAAGTCAACCTCGCTTGCAGACTGAAACTCACCGTCCAG
AGCGCTGATTCCGGAAGTCCACACCAGGTTCTTCATCTTGTGCTTGAACACGAGCAGCTGAATGCGAAAC
TCCTGTTCAGTCAGATCCAGGAATCCTGCCAGCTTAGCCACAGGCATAGTTGTATAGAGTTTCAGGAAGC
TGCGGATTGTAGACAGTTGAGCCTGCTGCTGGACCTCGTCAGAGAACACTTTCAGCTGTTGCAGGAAAGG
CTCTTTGTGATAGTTTGGGTGCACGTTGTCATAGTTAGGGACGACTGGAGAGAGAAACTTTGGGCAAGAA
TAGCTGAACAGTTCTTCGTAAACCTGAGGATCACCCTTCTGCATCCTGAGCATCTTATCTCCGTACTTCT
CTCTCAGTTGGAGGTGGATGGATTCATCAATTCTCATGGGATACATAGTCAGGGCAATTGCCAGGAGTGC
GTGCATCTGTTCGTTCTGCTTGTTGATCATTTCATACTTGTAAGTGGTCCTTTGAAACATGGATTTGGTC
CTCTGGATGTACAGGAGGATGTTAGCGAAGACCCTGATGGCATCCTGGTAGCGTCTCATCATGAGGTAGG
CGAAGCCCACGTAGTAGTAAGTAGTGACCTGGCACTCAGGGACTCTGCTATACATAGACTTCTTGTTGAG
TTCGATGTTCTCCAGCACTTTGATAGCCTGGTAGTAGTCTCCGAGCAGAGAGTGGAGCCTGAGCAGACCC
ACCAGGGAGAAGTAGCCCAGCATCTTGTAGAGGCTATGTCTACCGTACTCACCAGCAACGCTCTCAGGAT
CACCACCGCTTGTGTACACTTCCAGCTGCCTGTTGATGTTGGATTTGTCCACCAGGGAGTGCAGCACGTT
GAGCACAGAGTGAACATTCCAGATCTTGGGATTGCTTCTCAGGAAATCAATCTCCTCTTCGGATTTCTTA
GCGGTCTTACATCTGTACTGAGAGAAGGACTGGAACTGATAGATGAACTCATCAATGATGTCCCAGAGCC
ACTGGTTGGGCAGTTCCAGAGGTGCAGGTCCATCGGCATTCAGAATGTAGTTGAACAGATTGCAGTAGTT
GTAGTAGCTCTCAAATCTTTGTTCCAGGGAGGGTCCTCCAGAAACCTTAGCGTAGATATGTCTGTAGTAC
AGTTCCTTGTACAGAATCAGGAACACGGCATCATTTCCCACCTGTGGAGCGATAGCTTCAGCCTCAGGCC
AGGGAGTGTTCTTGAAGAATCTTTCAGTCAGTTTGGTCCAGCTGTTCTCATAGATGTCCTGGATCTCATA
CACCTTCTGGTCAATGACGTCGGAAGACACTCTGCTTGCCTGCAGCTCATAGACCTTCTGGTCGATGAGG
TCGGACACGGTCTTATGGAAGTATTGAATGAAGTTCTTGATCACCTCTGGGATCACTTGGTAGGTTTGCT
GTTCGTATTGTCTCTCGTATGCCAGATCTTGTTTAGGGTCGCCTGTGTGCATGTCGTAATCAGAAGGGTA
GGCGTATGGATCATAAGCAGCCTCAGATTCATAGTCATCGGCAGGATAGGACATGTTGACTCGAGGGATC
CGCGCCCGATGGTGGGACGGTATGAATAATCCGGAATATTTATAGGTTTTTTTATTACAAAACTGTTACG
AAAACAGTAAAATACTTATTTATTTGCGAGATGGTTATCATTTTAATTATCTCCATGATCTATTAATATT
CCGGAGTAGGTCGATTTAAACGTGCAATAGTATCCAGTTTATTTAAATGGTTATGATAGTTATTGCTCAG
CGGTGGCAGCAGCCAACTCAGCTTCCTTTCGGGCTTTGTTAGCAGCCGGATCTTCTAGGCTCAAGCAGTG
ATCAGATCCAGACATGATAAGATACATTGATGAGTTTGGACAAACCACAACTAGAATGCAGTGAAAAAAA
TGCTTTATTTGTGAAATTTGTGATGCTATTGCTTTATTTGTAACCATTATAAGCTGCAATAAACAAGTTA
ACAACAACAATTGCATTCATTTTATGTTTCAGGTTCAGGGGGAGGTGTGGGAGGTTTTTTAAAGCAAGTA
AAACCTCTACAAATGTGGTATGGCTGATTATGATCCTCTAGTACTTCTCGACAAGCTTGTCGAGACTGCA
GGCTCTAGAGGTACCTTACTGGCTGGAAGCCATGATGGAAGACACGCTATCGAAATCAATCTTCTCGACG
ATGTTCTTTGGTTTGATAGACTCTTCTTGGCTACAGATGAAGATCTGACCGCTCTCATCAGCGGACCATC
CGTACTTGGACATCCACACCTTGAGCTGGGAATCGCTCAGATCTCCCAGCATTTCAGCCAGCAGCCAGCG
GTCGATGTGCTGGTAGGTGATTCCCACCACATGGCAGATGAACTTGCGCACGCTATCTTCGAAGCCAGTG
ATACCTTCGAGGAGATCCATGTTCTCGTCCAGGGCTTGCCAGAAGGCCTGGAAATGGCATGTTTCGAGGA
GATCACCCAGGTAGAGGATTTGTCTGATTGGCCTTTCTTCTTGGTGGGCTTGGTCGATCATGCACTTGCA
GAGAGTGAAGTCGGTGTGAGGCAGGTTTGTCAGGGCTTTCAGGAGGATCTGAGCAGTCACGGTTGTCTGA
AAGAATGCAGGGTTGAATTGGTAGAGTTTCAGCACAGCCAGATTAGCCTCCAGGTCGTAAGCATTCTCCT
TGGCTTGTGTTTCCACATAGCGTTCGAGAGTGGCCAGATTCTCGGGATTGTACCTGTCAATGCCCTTCAG
CAGCTTTCCAACATTGGCTCTCATTTGCTCAAACATAGCCATGTTGACTCGAGGGATCCGCGCCCGATGG
TGGGACGGTATGAATAATCCGGAATATTTATAGGTTTTTTTATTACAAAACTGTTACGAAAACAGTAAAA
TACTTATTTATTTGCGAGATGGTTATCATTTTAATTATCTCCATGATCTATTAATATTCCGGAGTAGGTC
GATTTAAATCTTTAGACCATAGAGCGTTCACTTGACAGAGTGCCAGCCCTGGGACCGAACCCCGCGTTTA
TGAACAAACGACCCAACACCCGTGCGTTTTATTCTGTCTTTTTATTGCCGTCATAGCGCGGGTTCCTTCC
GGTATTGTCTCCTTCCGTGTTTCAGTTAGCCTCGATAAAAACTTTAGACCATAGAGCGTTTAATTAACCT
AGGCCAGATAACTTCGTATAATGTATGCTATACGAAGTTATGGCGACTTCGCTGCTGCCCAAGGTTGCCG
GGTGACGCACACCGTGGAAACGGATGAAGGCACGAACCCAGTTGACATAAGCCTGTTCGGTTCGTAAACT
GTAATGCAAGTAGCGTATGCGCTCACGCAACTGGTCCAGAACCTTGACCGAACGCAGCGGTGGTAACGGC
GCAGTGGCGGTTTTCATGGCTTGTTATGACTGTTTTTTTGTACAGTCTATGCCTCGGGCATCCAAGCAGC
AAGCGCGTTACGCCGTGGGTCGATGTTTGATGTTATGGAGCAGCAACGATGTTACGCAGCAGCAACGATG
TTACGCAGCAGGGCAGTCGCCCTAAAACAAAGTTAGGTGGCTCAAGTATGGGCATCATTCGCACATGTAG
GCTCGGCCCTGACCAAGTCAAATCCATGCGGGCTGCTCTTGATCTTTTCGGTCGTGAGTTCGGAGACGTA
GCCACCTACTCCCAACATCAGCCGGACTCCGATTACCTCGGGAACTTGCTCCGTAGTAAGACATTCATCG
CGCTTGCTGCCTTCGACCAAGAAGCGGTTGTTGGCGCTCTCGCGGCTTACGTTCTGCCCAAGTTTGAGCA
GCCGCGTAGTGAGATCTATATCTATGATCTCGCAGTCTCCGGCGAGCACCGGAGGCAGGGCATTGCCACC
GCGCTCATCAATCTCCTCAAGCATGAGGCCAACGCGCTTGGTGCTTATGTGATCTACGTGCAAGCAGATT
ACGGTGACGATCCCGCAGTGGCTCTCTATACAAAGTTGGGCATACGGGAAGAAGTGATGCACTTTGATAT
CGACCCAAGTACCGCCACCTAACAATTCGTTCAAGCCGAGATCGGCTTCCCGGCCGCGGAGTTGTTCGGT
AAATTGTCACAACGCCGCGAATATAGTCTTTACATGCCCTTGGCCACGCCCCTCTTTAATACGACGGGCA
ATTTGCACTTCAGAAAATGAAGAGTTTGCTTTAGCCATAACAAAAGTCCAGTATGCTTTTTCACAGCATA
ACTGGACTGATTTCAGTTTACAACTATTCTGTCTAGTTTAAGACTTTATTGTCATAGTTTAGATCTATTT
TGTTCAGTTTAAGACTTTATTGTCCGCCCACACCCGCTTACGCAGGGCATCTGCGCATCCACAGGAAGAG
CGACCCAAGTCAATCAGGGGATAACGCAGGAAAGAACATGTGAGCAAAAGGCCAGCAAAAGGCCAGGAAC
CGTAAAAAGGCCGCGTTGCTGGCGTTTTTCCATAGGCTCCGCCCCCCTGACGAGCATCACAAAAATCGAC
GCTCAAGTCAGAGGTGGCGAAACCCGACAGGACTATAAAGATACCAGGCGTTTCCCCCTGGAAGCTCCCT
CGTGCGCTCTCCTGTTCCGACCCTGCCGCTTACCGGATACCTGTCCGCCTTTCTCCCTTCGGGAAGCGTG
GCGCTTTCTCATAGCTCACGCTGTAGGTATCTCAGTTCGGTGTAGGTCGTTCGCTCCAAGCTGGGCTGTG
TGCACGAACCCCCCGTTCAGCCCGACCGCTGCGCCTTATCCGGTAACTATCGTCTTGAGTCCAACCCGGT
AAGACACGACTTATCGCCACTGGCAGCAGCCACTGGTAACAGGATTAGCAGAGCGAGGTATGTAGGCGGT
GCTACAGAGTTCTTGAAGTGGTGGCCTAACTACGGCTACACTAGAAGAACAGTATTTGGTATCTGCGCTC
TGCTGAAGCCAGTTACCTTCGGAAAAAGAGTTGGTAGCTCTTGATCCGGCAAACAAACCACCGCTGGTAG
CGGTGGTTTTTTTGTTTGCAAGCAGCAGATTACGCGCAGAAAAAAAGGATCTCAAGAAGATCCTTTGATC
TTTTCTACGGGGTCTGACGCTCAGTGGAACGAAAACTCACGTTAAGGGATTTTGGTCATGAGATTATCAA
AAAGGATCTTCACCTAGATCCTTTTGATCGGCACGTAAGAGGTTCCAACTTTCACCATAATGAAATAAGA
TCACTACCGGGCGTATTTTTTGAGTTATCGAGATTTTCAGGAGCTAAGGAAGCTAAAATGGAGAAAAAAA
TCACTGGATATACCACCGTTGATATATCCCAATGGCATCGTAAAGAACATTTTGAGGCATTTCAGTCAGT
TGCTCAATGTACCTATAACCAGACCGTTCAGCTGGATATTACGGCCTTTTTAAAGACCGTAAAGAAAAAT
AAGCACAAGTTTTATCCGGCCTTTATTCACATTCTTGCCCGCCTGATGAATGCTCATCCGGAGTTCCGTA
TGGCAATGAAAGACGGTGAGCTGGTGATATGGGATAGTGTTCACCCTTGTTACACCGTTTTCCATGAGCA
AACTGAAACGTTTTCATCGCTCTGGAGTGAATACCACGACGATTTCCGGCAGTTTCTACACATATATTCG
CAAGATGTGGCGTGTTACGGTGAAAACCTGGCCTATTTCCCTAAAGGGTTTATTGAGAATATGTTTTTCG
TCTCAGCCAATCCCTGGGTGAGTTTCACCAGTTTTGATTTAAACGTGGCCAATATGGACAACTTCTTCGC
CCCCGTTTTCACTATGGGCAAATATTATACGCAAGGCGACAAGGTGCTGATGCCGCTGGCGATTCAGGTT
CATCATGCCGTTTGTGATGGCTTCCATGTCGGCAGAATGCTTAATGAATTACAACAGTACTGCGATGAGT
GGCAGGGCGGGGCGTAATAAATTAAAAATGAAGTTTTAAATCAATCTAAAGTATATATGAGTAAACTTGG
TCTGACAGTTGACCCAAGTCAACCGGTTGTGGGCGGACAAAATAGTTGGGAACTGGGAGGGGTGGAAATG
GAGTTTTTAAGGATTATTTAGGGAAGAGTGACAAAATAGATGGGAACTGGGTGTAGCGTCGTAAGCTAAT
ACGAAAATTAAAAATGACAAAATAGTTTGGAACTAGATTTCACTTATCTGGTTCGGATCTCCTGATTGAA
ACGTGCAATAGTATCCAGTTTTTAATTAACCCGTAGTGGCTATGGCAGGGCTTGCCGCCCCGACGTTGGC
TGCGAGCCCTGGGCCTTCACCCGAACTTGGGGGTTGGGGTGGGGAAAAGGAAGAAACGCGGGCGTATTGG
TCCCAATGGGGTCTCGGTGGGGTATCGACTAACCCCGATTGAGATATAGATTTATTTAAATGGTTATGAT
AGTTATTGCTCAGCGGTGGCAGCAGCCAACTCAGCTTCCTTTCGGGCTTTGTTAGCAGCCGGATCTTCTA
GGCTCAAGCAGTGATCAGATCCAGACATGATAAGATACATTGATGAGTTTGGACAAACCACAACTAGAAT
GCAGTGAAAAAAATGCTTTATTTGTGAAATTTGTGATGCTATTGCTTTATTTGTAACCATTATAAGCTGC
AATAAACAAGTTAACAACAACAATTGCATTCATTTTATGTTTCAGGTTCAGGGGGAGGTGTGGGAGGTTT
TTTAAAGCAAGTAAAACCTCTACAAATGTGGTATGGCTGATTATGATCCTCTAGTACTTCTCGACAAGCT
TGTCGAGACTGCAGGCTCTAGAGGTACCTTAGGTGTCAGAGAGGCTCAGGAGAGAGTTCTTCACCTTGTT
GAGGTTCTGCTTCCAAGCGTTCAGAGTGTCATACAGCTGTTGCCACTGCTGCTTACCGAATGTTCTGTGA
GTGCTGTGAGACACGACGACTTTGCGCTGAGTCTGATCAATCTTGCAGTAAACCATCTTAGTTCTAACTG
CGTCGATGACGAAAGCCTCCACATCATCTGCTCCGATCTGGAGTTCCTGTTGCATAGTGTCGAAGCTAAT
CTCCTTGTTCTCAACAGCCATTCCCATGAAGGTCAGCAGTCTCATCTTGGCCATGTTCTGTTCATGCAGC
AGTCCCAGGGAGTCGATGAAGTCCTTGTTGTTCTGGTAGAACTTGACGTAAGAGGCGAGCTTAGCGCTCA
CGAAGATGGTCAGGAGATCATGGATCAGTTCGCCTTCCAGAAACTTCACGGGTTTGAGGGTCAGGAGGTG
GTCGAACAGGAAAGCATTTGGGTCCTTCAGGGCTCTAACAATGCACCTATGAGCATCGACCCTGGCCTGG
GAAGCATTGTCCTCAGTGTAGGAACCCAGCAGCTCCACCATCACTTTAGAGGCAGCGTCGCTCTTCTTGC
AGTCCACCAGAGCTTCATACAGCAGCCTCAGCAGGGTGTGTTTCTTCTCAGTAGTGAGGTTCCAGTCAGA
GATCCATTTGCGGACTTGGTCCAGTTCGGTTGGAATGTACTGGATAGCACCGCAGCTTGCAGCAACCTTG
ATGAGAGAACAGTAAACGGTGTACCTGACTGGAGTGTTCTTGTCCATTCCATGAAACAGGTTGGAGAGGA
GCTGGAGCCTGAGGCTAGGTCTTTCTCCCTCCCTGAACTTCACGAGCTTCTCGCACAGGGACTCGATGAG
AGCTTCTTGCTTATCGGGTTCGAGGATCAGGAGGAGGGACACAACGCTATTCATAACGCTTTCCACATCC
TTGTCGTCCTCCTTCAGGCACACATCGCATGCCTCGATGATCTGAGCGAGATCGACGTGCAGGCCTCCCT
CGCTGTTCTCCTCAGAGATTTCAGCTCCCTTGCTCTTCAGATAAGCCCTCAGTTCGGCTGCTTGGTCTTC
TTCAGAGATGTCGATGAAAGCAGGGACGCTCATGTTGACTCGAGGGATCCGCGCCCGATGGTGGGACGGT
ATGAATAATCCGGAATATTTATAGGTTTTTTTATTACAAAACTGTTACGAAAACAGTAAAATACTTATTT
ATTTGCGAGATGGTTATCATTTTAATTATCTCCATGATCTATTAATATTCCGGAGTAGGTCGATTTAAAC
ATCAGGCATCATTAGGTTTATTTAAATGGTTATGATAGTTATTGCTCAGCGGTGGCAGCAGCCAACTCAG
CTTCCTTTCGGGCTTTGTTAGCAGCCGGATCTTCTAGGCTCAAGCAGTGATCAGATCCAGACATGATAAG
ATACATTGATGAGTTTGGACAAACCACAACTAGAATGCAGTGAAAAAAATGCTTTATTTGTGAAATTTGT
GATGCTATTGCTTTATTTGTAACCATTATAAGCTGCAATAAACAAGTTAACAACAACAATTGCATTCATT
TTATGTTTCAGGTTCAGGGGGAGGTGTGGGAGGTTTTTTAAAGCAAGTAAAACCTCTACAAATGTGGTAT
GGCTGATTATGATCCTCTAGTACTTCTCGACAAGCTTGTCGAGACTGCAGGCTCTAGAGGTACCTTAGGC
GTAATCAGGGACGTCATAAGGGTAGGAGGAGCCTGTCTCCTCTTCCTCCTCCTCTTCTTCCTCTTCTTCT
TCCTCCTCTTCGTCCTCATCGGAAGAGAAGGTGCCGTCTGGGAGAGAGTACACCCTAATCACCTGTTTGT
TTGGATCTTTCAGGATCAGGTACTTGCCTTCTTCGAGTTTCATGCAGATGTCGATAACGCATCTCAGGAT
ACCCCAAGCGTTCTCGACGCTGAGGTTGATCTGGCTGGCGAACTCGTTAGGCTTGAACTGCTGGGTGCCG
AGGATCACATGTCTGCTGCTATCCTTCACATGGTAGCGAGAAACATAACCCAGCTTCAGGTATTCGCTTC
CAGCGAGCAGAGCACAACAAGTCCAGCGAGCCAGTTTGTAGGAGTTGTTCTTCAGCTCTGTAGCGATAAC
AGCACCTCTCTGGCTATCGAGTTTCTGTCTCCAGTCCACACCATTGCAGTGCCTAGAATCCCACTCGTTC
AGTGTCTTGATGTTGATGAAGCTAACCTCACCGTTTGCACCTGTCATCACTCCGTCATGTTCGCACCTAA
CGATCAGGTCAATGTCGTCTCCCAGCTTCCAGCGTCTATAGCGATAAGCAACGGAGGCGATCTCGTTCTT
GTCCATATCGTCTTCAACGAAAGGATTGGGATTTGGAAAGTTGTACCTCTCCTTACCCATGCGGAGACAC
TGTTGGGAGAAGTTGTGGTTGATGTAAGTAGCCTCCATAGCCAGATTGCGTGGGCTGTTGAAGCTGTTGC
CTTCATCTTGAGGTGGTTCGTTGGCAGTCTCGGAGACGGTCAGGAGATCGAAATCGGAATTGTCCCTCTT
ATCGAAGAACAGTTTAGATCCCACTCTCTGCACCACAATGTCCCAGGAATAGACAGACCTGGTGCAGCTC
ATCAGAGTGGCCAGGATAGCATCAGTAGCGAAGACGTTTCCTTGAGTCTTAGCCAGCTTGCGAATGACTG
GGTCGTCAGTTGTTGTCACAGTGTGGAAGATTCTCTTGATGGAGCGCAGTGGCTTCTCGGAGCGAGTAGT
AATCCTGTCGAAGGCCTTATCGTAGTACTCCAGAGCACCACAACACTCGATGTCTTGTGGTTCGGACACT
TCCAGGTATCTCATCTTCATCAGCTGAGGGAAGTCCATTTCTTCCTTAACCTCCCAATCGCTGCGGACCT
CAACGGAGGAATCCCTTGGCTTCTGGGACTTCTGATCCCATTTCTGCC
